Addgene plasmid #23515: pDONR223-MASTL
Depositing lab: William Hahn & David Root. Depositing organization: Dana-Farber Cancer Institute. Publication: COT drives resistance to RAF inhibition through MAP kinase pathway reactivation. Johannessen CM, Boehm JS, Kim SY, Thomas SR, Wardwell L, Johnson LA, Emery CM, Stransky N, Cogdill AP, Barretina J, Caponigro G, Hieronymus H, Murray RR, Salehi-Ashtiani K, Hill DE, Vidal M, Zhao JJ, Yang X, Alkan O, Kim S, Harris JL, Wilson CJ, Myer VE, Finan PM, Root DE, Roberts TM, Golub T, Flaherty KT, Dummer R, Weber BL, Sellers WR, Schlegel R, Wargo JA, Hahn WC, Garraway LA. Nature. 2010 Dec 16;468(7326):968-72. doi: 10.1038/nature09627 PubMed 21107320.
Backbone
  Vector backbone: pDONR223
  Backbone manufacturer: Invitrogen
  Backbone size w/o insert (bp): 5005
  Vector type: Gateway Donor vector
Growth in bacteria
  Bacterial resistance: Spectinomycin, 50 μg/mL
  Growth temperature: 37°C
  Growth strain: DH5alpha
  Copy number: High Copy
Gene/Insert
  Gene/Insert name: MASTL (alt name: microtubule associated serine/threonine kinase-like)
  Species: H. sapiens (human)
  Insert size (bp): 2637
  Entrez Gene: MASTL (a.k.a. GREATWALL, GW, GWL, MAST-L, THC2)
  Cloning method: Gateway Cloning
  Sequencing primers: 5′ M13pUC-fwd; 3′ M13rev
Terms and licenses: Academic/Nonprofit Terms; Industry Terms: Not Available to Industry
Depositor comments: The ORF has no Stop codon. This design enables easy recombination into a destination vector to add an epitope tag of choice and Stop codon to the ORF. Do NOT use this plasmid directly for transfections. A set of 4 custom lentiviral vectors is available ( pLX301 (http://www.addgene.org/25895/) , pLX302 (http://www.addgene.org/25896/) , pLX303 (http://www.addgene.org/25897/) , pLX304 (http://www.addgene.org/25890/) ) to be used to express these ORFs in mammalian cells. These plasmids are not included in the kit and must be ordered separately.
How to cite: pDONR223-MASTL was a gift from William Hahn & David Root (Addgene plasmid # 23515 ; http://n2t.net/addgene:23515 ; RRID:Addgene_23515)
