[The description below was written by a language model from this plasmid's Addgene catalogue record.]
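Description:
pDONR223-MASTL is a Gateway entry clone built in the Invitrogen pDONR223 donor backbone (about 5 kb without insert), carrying the human MASTL open reading frame. MASTL encodes microtubule associated serine/threonine kinase-like, also known as Greatwall (GWL). The insert is about 2.6 kb and was introduced by Gateway recombination. The plasmid is a high-copy construct maintained in E. coli under spectinomycin selection. No feature table accompanies the record, so the origin of replication and the exact recombination sites are not listed. A clone made by recombination into a pDONR vector would normally have the ORF flanked by attL sites, which allow transfer into attR-containing destination vectors through an LR reaction. M13 forward and reverse primer sites on either side of the insert are used for sequence verification.

The ORF has deliberately been cloned without a stop codon. In-frame recombination into a destination vector can therefore add a C-terminal epitope tag of choice, with the stop codon supplied by the destination vector. The entry clone is a shuttle and storage form of the gene rather than an expression construct. The record states no promoter driving the insert, and the depositors say explicitly that it should not be transfected directly. For expression in mammalian cells they point to a companion set of four custom lentiviral destination vectors (pLX301 to pLX304), which are obtained separately. The clone belongs to a kit of kinase ORFs associated with a study of resistance to RAF inhibition through MAP kinase pathway reactivation, which suggests its typical use is gain-of-function expression studies or screens after transfer into an expression vector.
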