>Addgene plasmid #23515 | pDONR223-MASTL | depositor partial sequence | sequence record 10810 | Author sequence, M13pUC-fwd
GTACGATTTATTTTGACTGATAGTGACCTGTTCGTTGCAACAAATTGATGAGCAATGCTTTTTTATAATG
CCAACTTTGTACAAAAAAGTTGGCACCATGGATCCCACCGCGGGAAGCAAGAAGGAGCCTGGAGGAGGCG
CGGCGACTGAGGAGGGCGTGAATAGGATCGCAGTGCCAAAACCGCCCTCCATTGAGGAATTCAGCATAGT
GAAGCCCATTAGCCGGGGCGCCTTCGGGAAAGTGTATCTGGGGCAGAAAGGCGGCAAATTGTATGCAGTA
AAGGTTGTTAAAAAAGCAGACATGATCAACAAAAATATGACTCATCAGGTCCAAGCTGAGAGAGATGCAC
TGGCACTAAGCAAAAGCCCATTCATTGTCCATTTGTATTATTCACTGCAGTCTGCAAACAATGTCTACTT
GGTAATGGAATATCTTATTGGGGGAGATGTCAAGTCTCTCCTACATATATATGGTTATTTTGATGAAGAG
ATGGCTGTGAAATATATTTCTGAAGTAGCACTGGCTCTAGACTACCTTCACAGACATGGAATCATCCACA
GGGACTTGAAACCGGACAATATGCTTATTTCTAATGAGGGTCATATTAAACTGACGGATTTTGGCCTTTC
AAAAGTTACTTTGAATAGAGATATTAATATGATGGATATCCTTACAACACCATCAATGGCAAAACCTAGA
CAAGATTATTCAAGAACCCCAGACAAGTGTTATCGCTTATCAGCTCGTTGGGATTTAACACACCAATTGC
AGAAAAAAATCAAGACCCTGCAAACATCCTTTCAGCCTGTCTGTCTGAAACAT
