>Addgene plasmid #23515 | pDONR223-MASTL | addgene partial sequence | sequence record 29295 | 23515 with M13pUC-fwd
AGCTCGGGCCCAATAATGATTTTATTTTGACTGATAGTGACCTGTTCGTTGCAACAAATTGATGAGCAAT
GCTTTTTTATAATGCCAACTTTGTACAAAAAAGTTGGCACCATGGATCCCACCGCGGGAAGCAAGAAGGA
GCCTGGAGGAGGCGCGGCGACTGAGGAGGGCGTGAATAGGATCGCAGTGCCAAAACCGCCCTCCATTGAG
GAATTCAGCATAGTGAAGCCCATTAGCCGGGGCGCCTTCGGGAAAGTGTATCTGGGGCAGAAAGGCGGCA
AATTGTATGCAGTAAAGGTTGTTAAAAAAGCAGACATGATCAACAAAAATATGACTCATCAGGTCCAAGC
TGAGAGAGATGCACTGGCACTAAGCAAAAGCCCATTCATTGTCCATTTGTATTATTCACTGCAGTCTGCA
AACAATGTCTACTTGGTAATGGAATATCTTATTGGGGGAGATGTCAAGTCTCTCCTACATATATATGGTT
ATTTTGATGAAGAGATGGCTGTGAAATATATTTCTGAAGTAGCACTGGCTCTAGACTACCTTCACAGACA
TGGAATCATCCACAGGGACTTGAAACCGGACAATATGCTTATTTCTAATGAGGGTCATATTAAACTGACG
GATTTTGGCCTTTCAAAAGTTACTTTGAATAGAGGAT
