>Addgene plasmid #23515 | pDONR223-MASTL | depositor partial sequence | sequence record 47040 | Author sequence, M13-rev
ACTGAGGATAGCTGGATGGCAATAATGATTTTATTTTGACTGATAGTGACCTGTTCGTTGCAACAAATTG
ATAAGCAATGCTTTCTTATAATGCCAACTTTGTACAAGAAAGTTGGCAACAGACTAAATCCAGATACGGT
CAGGTGCTGAGCAGTATTCCTGGCTTCAAAATAGGAGGTATCTGTTTCATCATCTGGCTGGGGGATGAAA
GGCATAGTCTGATGCTGCAGATTTTCCCAGTCCACATCACTGAAGAGAGGATGACGTTTTAGCTCTTTCA
TTCCAGCTCTCTTTGTATCATCAATGGTTAAAAGTATTTCTACTGCACTTTGAGCATTATCAGATAACTT
TTCTTCACCTTCTGGCCAAGGGATATCTCTTTTCAGAATATTCTGGAATACTTGTTGTGGTGTTTCATCA
TTGAAAGGGGGAATTCCTGTTAGAAATTCAAACAAGCAAACTCCAAGTGCCCACCAGTCTACCGCAGGAC
CATGGGCCCTGCCTAGTAACAGCTCAGGTGCAAGGTAGTCTGGGGTTCCTAGAATTCGCCCATCATCAAC
GGGGGCCACCCCTCTTCTCACACTCTTCGGAGTTCGGTATGGAGTTCCCGACTTGATCTGATTTGGGGTC
TGCTGATGTGGCATACAGGATCTTCTTTTTTGAGTAGGGGTTATAGCCATGGGATATGAACCACTGTAGG
CACACGAAATATCCATTGCATCTAAAGAAGTCATGTTCATTCTGGATGGTTCTGAGTTATTGGATGCATT
AATATGACTGTTAAAACTTCGAAAAGCAACAGCATTTCTTTTAGAGGCTACGTT
